Addgene plasmid #54102: mEmerald-Galectin-N-18
Purpose: Localization: Membrane Receptor, Excitation: 487, Emission: 509
Depositing lab: Michael Davidson. Depositing organization: Florida State University, Tallahassee.
Backbone
  Vector backbone: mEmerald-N1
  Backbone size w/o insert (bp): 4750
  Vector type: Mammalian Expression
  Selectable markers: Neomycin (select with G418)
Growth in bacteria
  Bacterial resistance: Kanamycin, 50 μg/mL
  Growth temperature: 37°C
  Growth strain: DH5alpha
  Copy number: High Copy
Gene/Insert
  Gene/Insert name: Galectin (alt names: beta-galactoside-binding lectin precursor; NM_002305.3)
  Species: H. sapiens (human)
  Entrez Gene: LGALS1 (a.k.a. GAL1, GBP)
  Promoter: CMV
  Tag / fusion protein: mEmerald (C terminal on backbone)
  Cloning method: Unknown
  Sequencing primers: 5′ CMV-F; 3′ SV40pA-R
Terms and licenses: Academic/Nonprofit Terms; Industry Terms
Depositor comments: beta-galactoside-binding lectin precursor . Excitation = 487; Emission = 509. Localization data: Membrane Receptor
How to cite: mEmerald-Galectin-N-18 was a gift from Michael Davidson (Addgene plasmid # 54102 ; http://n2t.net/addgene:54102 ; RRID:Addgene_54102)
