[The description below was written by a language model from this plasmid's Addgene catalogue record.]
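Description:
mEmerald-Galectin-N-18 is a mammalian expression plasmid built on the mEmerald-N1 backbone (about 4.75 kb without the insert), an N1-style fluorescent protein fusion vector. It carries human galectin-1 (LGALS1, also known as GAL1 or GBP, described in the record as the beta-galactoside-binding lectin precursor) under the control of the CMV promoter, which drives strong constitutive transcription in most mammalian cell types. The galectin coding sequence sits upstream of the fluorescent protein, so mEmerald is fused to the C terminus of the lectin. The "N-18" in the name probably refers to this N-terminal placement of the insert and to a linker of 18 residues, but the record does not state this explicitly. The sequencing primers listed suggest an SV40 polyadenylation signal downstream of the fusion. No feature table is provided, so other elements of the plasmid cannot be confirmed.

The plasmid is propagated in E. coli as a high-copy construct under kanamycin selection. In mammalian cells, a neomycin resistance marker allows stable transfectants to be selected with G418. mEmerald is a bright green GFP derivative, recorded here with excitation at 487 nm and emission at 509 nm, compatible with standard GFP/FITC filter sets. The depositor classes the fusion as a localization marker in the "membrane receptor" category. Its intended use is therefore fluorescence imaging of galectin-1 distribution in live or fixed transfected cells, either as a labelled reference structure or to follow the behaviour of the lectin. The cloning method is recorded as unknown.
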