>Addgene plasmid #54102 | mEmerald-Galectin-N-18 | addgene partial sequence | sequence record 91754 | EGFP-N 5'-CGTCGCCGTCCAGCTCGACCAG-3'
CCTTGCTCACCATGGTGGCGACCGGTGGATCCCGGGCCCGCGGTACCCCACCACTGCCTCCGCGACTGTC
AAAGGCCACACATTTGATCTTGAAGTCACCGTCAGCTGCCATGTAGTTGATGGCCTCCAGGTTGAGGCGG
TTGGGGAACTTGAATTCGTATCCATCTGGCAGCTTGACGGTCAGGTTGGCCTGGTCGAAGGTGATGCACA
CCTCTGCAACACTTCCAGGCTGGAAGGGAAAGACAGCCTCCCGCTGCTCGGTCCCCCAGGCCCCGCCGTC
CTTGCTGTTGCACACGATGGTGTTGGCGTCGCCGTGGGCGTTGAAGCGAGGGTTGAAGTGCAGGCACAGG
TTGTTGCTGTCTTTGCCCAGGTTCAGCACGAAGCTCTTAGCGTCAGGAGCCACCTCGCCTCGCACTCGAA
GGCACTCTCCAGGTTTGAGATTCAGGTTGCTGGCGACCAGACCACAAGCCATGGTGGCCTCGAGATCTGA
GTCCGGTAGCGCTAGCGGATCTGACGGTTCACTAAACCAGCTCTGCTTATATAGACCTCCCACCGTACAC
GCCTACCGCCCATTTGCGTCAATGGGGCGGAGTTGTTACGACATTTTGGAAAGTCCCGTTGATTTTGGTG
CCAAAACAAACTCCCATTGACGTCAATGGGGTGGAGACTTGGAAATCCCCGTGAGTCAAACCGCTATCCA
CGCCCATTGATGTACTGCCAAAACCGCATCACCATGGTAATAGCGATGACTAATACGTAGATGTACTGCC
AAGTAGGAAAGTCCCATAAGGTCATGTACTGGGCATAATGCCAGGCGGGCCATTTACCGTCATTGACGTC
AATAGGGGGCGTACTTGGCATATGATACACTTGATGTACTGCCAAGTGGGCAGTTTACCGTAAATACTCC
AC
